Addgene plasmid #146203: pAc5.1B-lambdaN-HA-DmMe31B-mut1_E
Purpose: Insect Expression of DmMe31B-mut1
Depositing lab: Elisa Izaurralde. Depositing organization: Max Planck Institute for Developmental Biology. Publication: Structural basis for the mutually exclusive anchoring of P body components EDC3 and Tral to the DEAD box protein DDX6/Me31B. Tritschler F, Braun JE, Eulalio A, Truffault V, Izaurralde E, Weichenrieder O. Mol Cell. 2009 Mar 13. 33(5):661-8. 10.1016/j.molcel.2009.02.014 PubMed 19285948.
Backbone
  Vector backbone: Unknown
  Vector type: Insect Expression
Growth in bacteria
  Bacterial resistance: Ampicillin, 100 μg/mL
  Growth temperature: 37°C
  Growth strain: DH5alpha
  Copy number: Low Copy
Gene/Insert
  Gene/Insert name: DmMe31B-mut1
  Species: D. melanogaster (fly)
  Entrez Gene: me31B (a.k.a. Dmel_CG4916, CG4916, DDX6, Dhh1p/Me31b, DmRH3, Dmel\CG4916, ME31B, Mat31B, Me31B, Me31b, l(2)k06607, me31b)
  Cloning method: Unknown
Terms and licenses: Academic/Nonprofit Terms; Industry Terms: Not Available to Industry
Depositor comments: ORF extracted from NCBI: NM_078809.3 Plasmids from this collection were made available to the research community and donated after the lab closed. Please note that the sequence provided by the depositing laboratory may be theoretical/predicted or based on Sanger sequencing results. There may be discrepancies between sequencing results obtained by Addgene and the depositor sequence. If an Addgene verified sequence is not available, please contact before placing your order to request that our lab fully sequence the plasmid.
How to cite: pAc5.1B-lambdaN-HA-DmMe31B-mut1_E was a gift from Elisa Izaurralde (Addgene plasmid # 146203 ; http://n2t.net/addgene:146203 ; RRID:Addgene_146203)
