[The description below was written by a language model from this plasmid's Addgene catalogue record and pLannotate feature annotations shown in this document.]
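Description:
pAc5.1B-lambdaN-HA-DmMe31B-mut1_E is an insect-cell expression plasmid for a mutant form of the Drosophila melanogaster DEAD-box RNA helicase Me31B (the fly DDX6 orthologue). The catalogue lists the backbone as unknown, although the name and the annotated parts point to a pAc5.1-type vector. A roughly 2.5 kb Drosophila actin 5C promoter provides strong constitutive transcription in fly cells, and an SV40 polyadenylation signal lies downstream of the coding region. In bacteria the plasmid is maintained through a ColE1/pUC-type origin and selected with ampicillin via the bla gene and its own promoter. The catalogue describes it as low copy, even though the origin is annotated as a high-copy type. Short fragments of SV40 large T antigen and of a tetracycline resistance gene are also annotated and appear to be non-functional backbone remnants.

The open reading frame begins with a short fragment of the bacteriophage lambda N protein, followed by an HA epitope (annotated as a partial 3xHA match) and then the me31B coding sequence of about 1.4 kb. The lambda N peptide is the RNA-binding segment commonly used to tether a fusion protein to reporter mRNAs carrying boxB hairpins, so the effect of the tethered protein on the reporter can be measured, while the HA tag allows detection or immunoprecipitation. A vector-derived V5 tag lies downstream of the insert, but the record does not show whether it is in frame or translated. The nature of the "mut1" substitutions is not stated; the associated study concerns how the P-body components EDC3 and Tral bind Me31B. Two sequence records, a depositor sequence and a sequencing result, differ by only about two dozen nucleotides in length and show the same feature layout.
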