Features (pLannotate 1.2.2; 11 found; start..end, strand, type, name):
     12..2524    +  promoter       Ac5 promoter: Drosophila melanogaster actin 5C promoter
   2544..2609    +  CDS            N (fragment): REGN_LAMBD - Experimental evidence at protein level: Swiss-Prot protein existence level 1. Plays a role as a transcriptional antitermination factor that allows the virus to initiate its lytic phase. Activates expression of the delayed viral early genes by modifying host RNA polymerase (RNAP) into a form that is resistant to termination signals. This antitermination function requires the host NusA protein which serves to stabilize the interaction between antitermination protein N and host RNA polymerase. From Escherichia phage lambda (Bacteriophage lambda).
   2634..2660    +  CDS            3xHA (fragment): three tandem HA epitope tags
   2673..4049    +  CDS            me31B: DDX6_DROME - Experimental evidence at protein level: Swiss-Prot protein existence level 1. ATP-dependent RNA helicase which is a core component of a variety of ribonucleoprotein complexes (RNPs) that play critical roles in translational repression and mRNA decapping during embryogenesis, oogenesis, neurogenesis and neurotransmission (PubMed:11546740, PubMed:16256742, PubMed:17178403, PubMed:18590813, PubMed:21267420, PubMed:21447556, PubMed:28875934, PubMed:28388438, PubMed:17982591, PubMed:31114929). Recruits core components and translational repressors to some RNP complexes, and mediates RNP
   4088..4129    +  CDS            V5 tag: epitope tag from simian virus 5
   4229..4363    -  polyA_signal   SV40 poly(A) signal: SV40 polyadenylation signal
   4386..4470    -  CDS            large T antigen (fragment): large T antigen from SV40 (simian virus 40)
   4471..4941    +  CDS            TcR (fragment): tetracycline efflux protein; tet; confers resistance to tetracycline
   4985..5573    -  rep_origin     ori: high-copy-number ColE1/pMB1/pBR322/pUC origin of replication
   5744..6604    -  CDS            AmpR: β-lactamase; bla; confers resistance to ampicillin, carbenicillin, and related antibiotics
   6605..6709    -  promoter       AmpR promoter: bla
>Addgene plasmid #146203 | pAc5.1B-lambdaN-HA-DmMe31B-mut1_E | depositor full sequence | sequence record 288648 | Full Sequence
CTAAAAAAAATCATGAATGGCATCAACTCTGAATCAAATCTTTGCAGATGCACCTACTTCTCATTTCCAC
TGTCACATCATTTTTCCAGATCTCGCTGCCTGTTATGTGGCCCACAAACCAAGACACGTTTTATGGCCAT
TAAAGCTGGCTGATCGTCGCCAAACACCAAATACATATCAATATGTACATTCGAGAAAGAAGCGATCAAA
GAAGCGTCTTCGGGCGAGTAGGAGAATGCGGAGGAGAAGGAGAACGAGCTGATCTAGTATCTCTCCACAA
TCCAATGCCAACTGACCAACTGGCCATATTCGGAGCAATTTGAAGCCAATTTCCATCGCCTGGCGATCGC
TCCATTCTTGGCTATATGTTTTTCACCGTTCCCGGGGCCATTTTCAAAGACTCGTCGGTAAGATAAGATT
GTGTCACTCGCTGTCTCTCTTCATTTGTCGAAGAATGCTGAGGAATTTCGCGATGACGTCGGCGAGTATT
TTGAAGAATGAGAATAATTTGTATTTATACGAAAATCAGTTAGTGGAATTTTCTACAAAAACATGTTATC
TATAGATAATTTTGTTGCAAAATATGTTGACTATGACAAAGATTGTATGTATATACCTTTAATGTATTCT
CATTTTCTTATGTATTTATAATGGCAATGATGATACTGATGATATTTTAAGATGATGCCAGACCACAGGC
TGATTTCTGCGTCTTTTGCCGAACGCAGTGCATGTGCGGTTGTTGTTTTTTGGAATAGTTTCAATTTTCG
GACTGTCCGCTTTGATTTCAGTTTCTTGGCTTATTCAAAAAGCAAAGTAAAGCCAAAAAAGCGAGATGGC
AATACCAAATGCGGCAAAACGGTAGTGGAAGGAAAGGGGTGCGGGGCAGCGGAAGGAAGGGTGGGGCGGG
GCGTGGCGGGGTCTGTGGCTGGGCGCGACGTCACCGACGTTGGAGCCACTCCTTTGACCATGTGTGCGTG
TGTGTATTATTCGTGTCTCGCCACTCGCCGGTTGTTTTTTTCTTTTTATCTCGCTCTCTCTAGCGCCATC
TCGTACGCATGCTCAACGCACCGCATGTTGCCGTGTCCTTTATGCGTCATTTTGGCTCGAAATAGGCAAT
TATTTAAACAAAGATTAGTCAACGAAAACGCTAAAATAAATAAGTCTACAATATGGTTACTTATTGCCAT
GTGTGTGCAGCCAACGATAGCAACAAAAGCAACAACACAGTGGCTTTCCCTCTTTCACTTTTTGTTTGCA
AGCGCGTGCGAGCAAGACGGCACGACCGGCAAACGCAATTACGCTGACAAAGAGCAGACGAAGTTTTGGC
CGAAAAACATCAAGGCGCCTGATACGAATGCATTTGCAATAACAATTGCGATATTTAATATTGTTTATGA
AGCTGTTTGACTTCAAAACACACAAAAAAAAAAATAAAACAAATTATTTGAAAGAGAATTAGGAATCGGA
CAGCTTATCGTTACGGGCTAACAGCACACCGAGACGAAATAGCTTACCTGACGTCACAGCCTCTGGAAGA
ACTGCCGCCAAGCAGAGAGAGAGAGAAAAAGAGGGAGAGCAGCTTAGACCGCATGTGCTTGTGTGTGAGG
CGTCTCTCTCTTCGTCTCCTGTTTGCGCAAACGCATAGACTGCACTGAGAAAATCGATTACCTATTTTTT
ATGAATGAATATTTGCACTATTACTATTCAAAACTATTAAGATAGCAATCACATTCAATAGCCAAATACT
ATACCACCTGAGCGATGCAACGAAATGATCAATTTGAGCAAAAATGCTGCATATTTAGGACGGCATCATT
ATAGAAATGCTTCTTGCTGTGTACTTTTCTCTCGTCTGGCAGCTGTTTCGCCGTTATTGTTAAAACCGGC
TTAAGTTAGGTGTGTTTTCTACGACTAGTGATGCCCCTACTAGAAGATGTGTGTTGCACAAATGTCCCTG
AATAACCAATTTGAAGTGCAGATAGCAGTAAACGTAAGCTAATATGAATATTATTTAACTGTAATGTTTT
AATATCGCTGGACATTACTAATAAACCCACTATAAACACATGTACATATGTATGTTTTGGCATACAATGA
GTAGTTGGGGAAAAAATGTGTAAAAGCACCGTGACCATCACAGCATAAAGATAACCAGCTGAAGTATCGA
ATATGAGTAACCCCCAAATTGAATCACATGCCGCAACTGATAGGACCCATGGAAGTACACTCTTCATGGC
GATATACAAGACACACACAAGCACGAACACCCAGTTGCGGAGGAAATTCTCCGTAAATGAAAACCCAATC
GGCGAACAATTCATACCCATATATGGTAAAAGTTTTGAACGCGACTTGAGAGCGGAGAGCATTGCGGCTG
ATAAGGTTTTAGCGCTAAGCGGGCTTTATAAAACGGGCTGCGGGACCAGTTTTCATATCACTACCGTTTG
AGTTCTTGTGCTGTGTGGATACTCCTCCCGACACAAAGCCGCTCCATCAGCCAGCAGTCGTCTAATCCAG
AGACCCCGGATCGGGGTACCAACATGGACGCACAAACACGACGACGTGAGCGTCGCGCTGAGAAACAAGC
TCAATGGAAAGCTGCAAACGGTGGATCTCCTCCACATATGGCTTACCCATACGATGTTCCAGATTACGCT
CCTCCAAGCTTGATGATGACTGAAAAGTTAAATTCTGGGCACACTAATTTAACAAGCAAGGGGATTATAA
ATGATCTTCAAATTGCTGGAAACACAAGTGACGATATGGGCTGGAAATCAAAGCTGAAGCTGCCGCCAAA
GGACAACCGATTCAAAACAACTGATGTGACCGATACGCGAGGCAATGAATTCGAGGAGTTTTGCCTTAAA
AGAGAACTGCTTATGGGTATATTCGAGAAGGGATGGGAGCGCCCTTCGCCAATTCAGGAAGCAGCTATTC
CTATAGCATTAAGTGGAAAAGATGTGCTGGCTCGGGCCAAGAACGGCACAGGCAAGACAGGAGCCTACTG
CATCCCAGTTTTAGAACAAATCGACCCAACCAAGGACTACATTCAGGCACTTGTGATGGTCCCCACCCGA
GAGTTGGCGCTACAAACCTCACAGATATGTATTGAGCTGGCGAAACATCTTGATATCCGGGTAATGGTCA
CAACGGGAGGTACCATTCTAAAGGATGACATTCTTCGTATTTATCAAAAAGTACAATTAATTATTGCCAC
TCCCGGACGAATATTAGATCTGATGGATAAGAAAGTTGCCGATATGTCGCATTGCAGAATATTAGTTTTG
GATGAGGCCGATAAGCTATTGTCGCTTGATTTTCAAGGCATGCTGGATCATGTTATACTAAAGTTACCAA
AGGATCCACAGATCTTGCTATTTTCCGCAACATTTCCACTAACAGTCAAGAATTTCATGGAGAAGCATTT
ACGCGAGCCTTACGAGATCAACCTGATGGAGGAGCTAACACTGAAGGGTGTCACTCAGTACTATGCATTC
GTACAGGAGCGCGCGAAAGTAGCCTGCTTGAATGCGCTCTTTTCGGCGCTGCAGATCAATCAGTCTATCA
TATTCTGCAATTCCACGCAACGTGTCGAGCTATTGGCCAAAAAGATCACAGAGCTTGGATATTGCTGTTA
CTATATACACGCTAAGATGGCCCAGGCACACAGAAATCGAGTATTCCACGATTTCCGCCAAGGACTCTGT
CGCAATCTGGTGTGCTCCGACCTGTTCACCCGTGGTATCGACGTGCAGGCCGTGAATGTAGTAATCAATT
TCGATTTCCCACGAATGGCAGAGACATACTTGCATCGAATTGGTCGCTCAGGACGTTTCGGTCATTTGGG
TATTGCTATTAATCTGATAACCTACGAGGATCGGTTTGATCTGCATCGGATTGAAAAAGAACTTGGAACC
GAAATAAAGCCTATTCCGAAGGTCATAGACCCCGCCCTTTATGTCGCAAACGTTGGCGCATCCGTTGGCG
ATACTTGCAACAACAGTGATCTGAATAATTCTGCGAACGAGGAGGGCAACGTTAGCAAATAAGCGGCCGC
TCGAGTCTAGAGGGCCCGCGGTTCGAAGGTAAGCCTATCCCTAACCCTCTCCTCGGTCTCGATTCTACGC
GTACCGGTCATCATCACCATCACCATTGAGTTTAAACCCGCTGATCAGCCTCGACTGTGCCTTCTAAGGC
CTGAGCTCGCTGATCAGCCTCGATCGAGGATCCAGACATGATAAGATACATTGATGAGTTTGGACAAACC
ACAACTAGAATGCAGTGAAAAAAATGCTTTATTTGTGAAATTTGTGATGCTATTGCTTTATTTGTAACCA
TTATAAGCTGCAATAAACAAGTTAACAACAACAATTGCATTCATTTTATGTTTCAGGTTCAGGGGGAGGT
GTGGGAGGTTTTTTAAAGCAAGTAAAACCTCTACAAATGTGGTATGGCTGATTATGATCAGTCGACCGAT
GCCCTTGAGAGCCTTCAACCCAGTCAGCTCCTTCCGGTGGGCGCGGGGCATGACTATCGTCGCCGCACTT
ATGACTGTCTTCTTTATCATGCAACTCGTAGGACAGGTGCCGGCAGCGCTCTGGGTCATTTTCGGCGAGG
ACCGCTTTCGCTGGAGCGCGACGATGATCGGCCTGTCGCTTGCGGTATTCGGAATCTTGCACGCCCTCGC
TCAAGCCTTCGTCACTGGTCCCGCCACCAAACGTTTCGGCGAGAAGCAGGCCATTATCGCCGGCATGGCG
GCCGACGCGCTGGGCTACGTCTTGCTGGCGTTCGCGACGCGAGGCTGGATGGCCTTCCCCATTATGATTC
TTCTCGCTTCCGGCGGCATCGGGATGCCCGCGTTGCAGGCCATGCTGTCCAGGCAGGTAGATGACGACCA
TCAGGGACAGCTTCAAGGATCGCTCGCGGCTCTTACCAGCCAGCAAAAGGCCAGGAACCGTAAAAAGGCC
GCGTTGCTGGCGTTTTTCCATAGGCTCCGCCCCCCTGACGAGCATCACAAAAATCGACGCTCAAGTCAGA
GGTGGCGAAACCCGACAGGACTATAAAGATACCAGGCGTTTCCCCCTGGAAGCTCCCTCGTGCGCTCTCC
TGTTCCGACCCTGCCGCTTACCGGATACCTGTCCGCCTTTCTCCCTTCGGGAAGCGTGGCGCTTTCTCAA
TGCTCACGCTGTAGGTATCTCAGTTCGGTGTAGGTCGTTCGCTCCAAGCTGGGCTGTGTGCACGAACCCC
CCGTTCAGCCCGACCGCTGCGCCTTATCCGGTAACTATCGTCTTGAGTCCAACCCGGTAAGACACGACTT
ATCGCCACTGGCAGCAGCCACTGGTAACAGGATTAGCAGAGCGAGGTATGTAGGCGGTGCTACAGAGTTC
TTGAAGTGGTGGCCTAACTACGGCTACACTAGAAGGACAGTATTTGGTATCTGCGCTCTGCTGAAGCCAG
TTACCTTCGGAAAAAGAGTTGGTAGCTCTTGATCCGGCAAACAAACCACCGCTGGTAGCGGTGGTTTTTT
TGTTTGCAAGCAGCAGATTACGCGCAGAAAAAAAGGATCTCAAGAAGATCCTTTGATCTTTTCTACGGGG
TCTGACGCTCAGTGGAACGAAAACTCACGTTAAGGGATTTTGGTCATGAGATTATCAAAAAGGATCTTCA
CCTAGATCCTTTTAAATTAAAAATGAAGTTTTAAATCAATCTAAAGTATATATGAGTAAACTTGGTCTGA
CAGTTACCAATGCTTAATCAGTGAGGCACCTATCTCAGCGATCTGTCTATTTCGTTCATCCATAGTTGCC
TGACTCCCCGTCGTGTAGATAACTACGATACGGGAGGGCTTACCATCTGGCCCCAGTGCTGCAATGATAC
CGCGAGACCCACGCTCACCGGCTCCAGATTTATCAGCAATAAACCAGCCAGCCGGAAGGGCCGAGCGCAG
AAGTGGTCCTGCAACTTTATCCGCCTCCATCCAGTCTATTAATTGTTGCCGGGAAGCTAGAGTAAGTAGT
TCGCCAGTTAATAGTTTGCGCAACGTTGTTGCCATTGCTGCAGGCATCGTGGTGTCACGCTCGTCGTTTG
GTATGGCTTCATTCAGCTCCGGTTCCCAACGATCAAGGCGAGTTACATGATCCCCCATGTTGTGCAAAAA
AGCGGTTAGCTCCTTCGGTCCTCCGATCGTTGTCAGAAGTAAGTTGGCCGCAGTGTTATCACTCATGGTT
ATGGCAGCACTGCATAATTCTCTTACTGTCATGCCATCCGTAAGATGCTTTTCTGTGACTGGTGAGTACT
CAACCAAGTCATTCTGAGAATAGTGTATGCGGCGACCGAGTTGCTCTTGCCCGGCGTCAACACGGGATAA
TACCGCGCCACATAGCAGAACTTTAAAAGTGCTCATCATTGGAAAACGTTCTTCGGGGCGAAAACTCTCA
AGGATCTTACCGCTGTTGAGATCCAGTTCGATGTAACCCACTCGTGCACCCAACTGATCTTCAGCATCTT
TTACTTTCACCAGCGTTTCTGGGTGAGCAAAAACAGGAAGGCAAAATGCCGCAAAAAAGGGAATAAGGGC
GACACGGAAATGTTGAATACTCATACTCTTCCTTTTTCAATATTATTGAAGCATTTATCAGGGTTATTGT
CTCATGAGCGGATACATATTTGAATGTATTTAGAAAAATAAACAAATAGGGGTTCCGCGCACATTTCCCC
GAAAAGTGCCACCTGACGTCTAAGAAACCATTATTATCATGACATTAACCTATAAAAATAGGCGTATCAC
GAGGCCCTTTCGTCTTCAAGGAATTAATTCTATATTCTAAAAACACAAATGATACTT
