Features (pLannotate 1.2.2; 11 found; start..end, strand, type, name):
      1..2510    +  promoter       Ac5 promoter: Drosophila melanogaster actin 5C promoter
   2530..2595    +  CDS            N (fragment): REGN_LAMBD - Experimental evidence at protein level: Swiss-Prot protein existence level 1. Plays a role as a transcriptional antitermination factor that allows the virus to initiate its lytic phase. Activates expression of the delayed viral early genes by modifying host RNA polymerase (RNAP) into a form that is resistant to termination signals. This antitermination function requires the host NusA protein which serves to stabilize the interaction between antitermination protein N and host RNA polymerase. From Escherichia phage lambda (Bacteriophage lambda).
   2620..2646    +  CDS            3xHA (fragment): three tandem HA epitope tags
   2659..4035    +  CDS            me31B: DDX6_DROME - Experimental evidence at protein level: Swiss-Prot protein existence level 1. ATP-dependent RNA helicase which is a core component of a variety of ribonucleoprotein complexes (RNPs) that play critical roles in translational repression and mRNA decapping during embryogenesis, oogenesis, neurogenesis and neurotransmission (PubMed:11546740, PubMed:16256742, PubMed:17178403, PubMed:18590813, PubMed:21267420, PubMed:21447556, PubMed:28875934, PubMed:28388438, PubMed:17982591, PubMed:31114929). Recruits core components and translational repressors to some RNP complexes, and mediates RNP
   4074..4115    +  CDS            V5 tag: epitope tag from simian virus 5
   4215..4349    -  polyA_signal   SV40 poly(A) signal: SV40 polyadenylation signal
   4372..4456    -  CDS            large T antigen (fragment): large T antigen from SV40 (simian virus 40)
   4457..4904    +  CDS            TcR (fragment): tetracycline efflux protein; tet; confers resistance to tetracycline
   4950..5538    -  rep_origin     ori: high-copy-number ColE1/pMB1/pBR322/pUC origin of replication
   5709..6569    -  CDS            AmpR: β-lactamase; bla; confers resistance to ampicillin, carbenicillin, and related antibiotics
   6570..6674    -  promoter       AmpR promoter: bla
>Addgene plasmid #146203 | pAc5.1B-lambdaN-HA-DmMe31B-mut1_E | addgene full sequence | sequence record 354408 | Addgene NGS Result
CATGAATGGCATCAACTCTGAATCAAATCTTTGCAGATGCACCTACTTCTCATTTCCACTGTCACATCAT
TTTTCCAGATCTCGCTGCCTGTTATGTGGCCCACAAACCAAGACACGTTTTATGGCCATTAAAGCTGGCT
GATCGTCGCCAAACACCAAATACATAATGAATATGTACACATTCGAGAAAGAAGCGATCAAAGAAGCGTC
TTCGGGCGGAGTAGGAGAATGCGGAGGAGAAGGAGAACGAGCTGATCTAGTATCTCTCCACAATCCAATG
CCAACTGACCAACTGGCCATATTCGGAGCAATTTGAAGCCAATTTCCATCGCCTGGCGATCGCTCCATTC
TTGGCTATATGTTTTTCACCGTTACCCGGGGCCATTTTCAAAGACTCGTCGGCAAGATAAGATTGTGTCA
CTCGCTGTCTCTCTTCATTTGTCGAAGAATGCTGAGGAATTTCGCGATGACGTCGGCGAGTATTTTGAAG
AATGAGAATAATTTGTATTTATACGAAAATCAGTTAGTGGAATTTTCTACAAAAACATGTTATCTATAGA
TAATTTTGTTGCAAAATATGTTGACTATGACAAAGATTGTATGTATATACCTTTAATGTATTCTCATTTT
CTTATGTATTTATAATGGCAATGATGATACTGATGATATTTTAAGATGATGCCAGACCAAAAGGCTTGAA
TTTCTGCGTCTTTTGCCGAACGCAGTGCATGTGCAATTGTTGTTTTTTGGAATATTCAATTTTCGGACTG
TCCGCTTTGATTTCAGTTTCTTGGCTTATTCAAAAAGCAAAGTAAAGCCAAAAAAGCGAGATGGCAATAC
CAAATGCGGCAAAACGGTAGTGGAAGGAAAGGGGTGCGGGGCAGCGGAAGGAAGGGTGGGGCGGGGCGTG
GCGGGGTCTGTGGCTGGGCGCGACGTCACCGACGTTGGAGCCACTCCTTTGACCATGTGTGCGTGTGTGT
ATTATTCGTGTCTCGCCACTCGCCGGTTGTTTTTTTCTTTTTATGCTGCGCTCTCTCTAGCGCCATCTCG
CTTACGCATGCTCAACGCACCGCATGTTGCCGTTTCCTTTTATGCGTCATTTTGGCTCGAAATAGGCAAT
TATTTAAACAAAGATTAGTCAACGAAAACGCTAAAATAAATAAGTCTACAATATGGTTACTTATTGCCAT
GTGTGTGCAGCCAACGATAGCAACAAAAGCAACAACACAGGTGGCTTTCCCTCTTTCACTTTTTGTTTGC
AAGCCGCGTGCGAGCAAGACGGCACGACCGGCAAACGCAATTACGCTGACAAAGAGCAGACGAAGTTTTG
GCGAAAAACATCAAGGCGCCTGATACGAATGCATTTGCAATAACAATTGCGATATTTAATATTGTTTATG
AAGCTGTTTGACTTCAAAACACACAAAAAAAAAAATAAAACAAATTATTTGAAAGAGAATTAGGAATCGG
ACGCTTATCGTTAGGGTAACAACAAGAAATGCTTACTGAGTCACAGCCTCTGGAAAACTGCCGCAAGCCA
GAGAGAGAGAGAAAAAGAGGGAGAGCAGCTTAGACCGCATGTGCTTGTGTGTGAGGCGTCTCTCTCTTCG
TCTCTGTTGCGCAAACGCATAGACTGCACTGAAAAAATCGATTACCTATTTTTTATGAATGAATATTTGC
ACTATTACTATTCAAAACTATTAAGATAGCAATCACATTCAATAGCCAAATACTATACCACCTGAGCGAT
GCAACGAAATGATCAATTTGAGCAAAAATGCTGCATATTTAGGACGGCATCATTATAGAAATGCTTCTTG
CTGTGTACTTTTCTCTCGTCTGGCAGCTGTTTCGCCGTTATTGTTAAAACCGGCTTAAGTTAGGTGTGTT
TTCTACGACTAGTGAATGCCCTACTAGAAGATGTGTGTTGCACAAAATGTCCCTGGAATAACCAATTTGA
AGTGCAGATAGCAGTAAACGTAAGCTAATATGAATATTATTTAACTGTAATGTTTTAATATCGCTGGACA
TTACTAATAAACCCACTATAAACACATGTACATATGTATGTTTTGGCATACAATGAGTAGTTGGGGAAAA
AATGTGTAAAAGCACCGTGACCATCACAGCATAAAGATAACCAGCTGAAGTATCGAATATGAGTAACCCC
CAAATTGAATCACATGCCGCAACTGATAGGACCCATGGAAGTACACTCTTCATGGCGATATACAAGACAC
ACACAAGCACGAACACCCAGTTGCGGAGGAAATTCTCCGTAAATGAAAACCCAATCGGCGAACAATTCAT
ACCCATATATGGTAAAAGTTTTGAACGCGACTTGAGAGCGGAGAGCATTGCGGCTGATAAGGTTTTAGCG
CTAAGCGGGCTTTATAAAACGGGCTGCGGGACCAGTTTTCATATCACTACCGTTTGAGTTCTTGTGCTGT
GTGGATACTCCTCCCGACACAAAGCCGCTCCATCAGCCAGCAGTCGTCTAATCCAGAGACCCCGGATCGG
GGTACCAACATGGACGCACAAACACGACGACGTGAGCGTCGCGCTGAGAAACAAGCTCAATGGAAAGCTG
CAAACGGTGGATCTCCTCCACATATGGCTTACCCATACGATGTTCCAGATTACGCTCCTCCAAGCTTGAT
GATGACTGAAAAGTTAAATTCTGGGCACACTAATTTAACAAGCAAGGGGATTATAAATGATCTTCAAATT
GCTGGAAACACAAGTGACGATATGGGCTGGAAATCAAAGCTGAAGCTGCCGCCAAAGGACAACCGATTCA
AAACAACTGATGTGACCGATACGCGAGGCAATGAATTCGAGGAGTTTTGCCTTAAAAGAGAACTGCTTAT
GGGTATATTCGAGAAGGGATGGGAGCGCCCTTCGCCAATTCAGGAAGCAGCTATTCCTATAGCATTAAGT
GGAAAAGATGTGCTGGCTCGGGCCAAGAACGGCACAGGCAAGACAGGAGCCTACTGCATCCCAGTTTTAG
AACAAATCGACCCAACCAAGGACTACATTCAGGCACTTGTGATGGTCCCCACCCGAGAGTTGGCGCTACA
AACCTCACAGATATGTATTGAGCTGGCGAAACATCTTGATATCCGGGTAATGGTCACAACGGGAGGTACC
ATTCTAAAGGATGACATTCTTCGTATTTATCAAAAAGTACAATTAATTATTGCCACTCCCGGACGAATAT
TAGATCTGATGGATAAGAAAGTTGCCGATATGTCGCATTGCAGAATATTAGTTTTGGATGAGGCCGATAA
GCTATTGTCGCTTGATTTTCAAGGCATGCTGGATCATGTTATACTAAAGTTACCAAAGGATCCACAGATC
TTGCTATTTTCCGCAACATTTCCACTAACAGTCAAGAATTTCATGGAGAAGCATTTACGCGAGCCTTACG
AGATCAACCTGATGGAGGAGCTAACACTGAAGGGTGTCACTCAGTACTATGCATTCGTACAGGAGCGCGC
GAAAGTAGCCTGCTTGAATGCGCTCTTTTCGGCGCTGCAGATCAATCAGTCTATCATATTCTGCAATTCC
ACGCAACGTGTCGAGCTATTGGCCAAAAAGATCACAGAGCTTGGATATTGCTGTTACTATATACACGCTA
AGATGGCCCAGGCACACAGAAATCGAGTATTCCACGATTTCCGCCAAGGACTCTGTCGCAATCTGGTGTG
CTCCGACCTGTTCACCCGTGGTATCGACGTGCAGGCCGTGAATGTAGTAATCAATTTCGATTTCCCACGA
ATGGCAGAGACATACTTGCATCGAATTGGTCGCTCAGGACGTTTCGGTCATTTGGGTATTGCTATTAATC
TGATAACCTACGAGGATCGGTTTGATCTGCATCGGATTGAAAAAGAACTTGGAACCGAAATAAAGCCTAT
TCCGAAGGTCATAGACCCCGCCCTTTATGTCGCAAACGTTGGCGCATCCGTTGGCGATACTTGCAACAAC
AGTGATCTGAATAATTCTGCGAACGAGGAGGGCAACGTTAGCAAATAAGCGGCCGCTCGAGTCTAGAGGG
CCCGCGGTTCGAAGGTAAGCCTATCCCTAACCCTCTCCTCGGTCTCGATTCTACGCGTACCGGTCATCAT
CACCATCACCATTGAGTTTAAACCCGCTGATCAGCCTCGACTGTGCCTTCTAAGGCCTGAGCTCGCTGAT
CAGCCTCGATCGAGGATCCAGACATGATAAGATACATTGATGAGTTTGGACAAACCACAACTAGAATGCA
GTGAAAAAAATGCTTTATTTGTGAAATTTGTGATGCTATTGCTTTATTTGTAACCATTATAAGCTGCAAT
AAACAAGTTAACAACAACAATTGCATTCATTTTATGTTTCAGGTTCAGGGGGAGGTGTGGGAGGTTTTTT
AAAGCAAGTAAAACCTCTACAAATGTGGTATGGCTGATTATGATCAGTCGACCGATGCCCTTGAGAGCCT
TCAACCCAGTCAGCTCCTTCCGGTGGGCGCGGGGCATGACTATCGTCGCCGCACTTATGACTGTCTTCTT
TATCATGCAACTCGTAGGACAGGTGCCGGCAGCGCTCTGGGTCATTTTCGGCGAGGACCGCTTTCGCTGG
AGCGCGACGATGATCGGCCTGTCGCTTGCGGTATTCGGAATCTTGCACGCCCTCGCTCAAGCCTTCGTCA
CTGGTCCCGCCACCAAACGTTTCGGCGAGAAGCAGGCCATTATCGCCGGCATGGCGGCCGACGCGCTGGG
CTACGTCTTGCTGGCGTTCGCGACGCGAGGCTGGATGGCCTTCCCCATTATGATTCTTCTCGCTTCCGGC
GGCATCGGGATGCCCGCGTTGCAGGCCATGCTGTCCAGGCAGGTAGATGACGACCATCAGGGACAGCTTC
AAGGCCAGCAAAAGGCCAGGAACCGTAAAAAGGCCGCGTTGCTGGCGTTTTTCCATAGGCTCCGCCCCCC
TGACGAGCATCACAAAAATCGACGCTCAAGTCAGAGGTGGCGAAACCCGACAGGACTATAAAGATACCAG
GCGTTTCCCCCTGGAAGCTCCCTCGTGCGCTCTCCTGTTCCGACCCTGCCGCTTACCGGATACCTGTCCG
CCTTTCTCCCTTCGGGAAGCGTGGCGCTTTCTCATAGCTCACGCTGTAGGTATCTCAGTTCGGTGTAGGT
CGTTCGCTCCAAGCTGGGCTGTGTGCACGAACCCCCCGTTCAGCCCGACCGCTGCGCCTTATCCGGTAAC
TATCGTCTTGAGTCCAACCCGGTAAGACACGACTTATCGCCACTGGCAGCAGCCACTGGTAACAGGATTA
GCAGAGCGAGGTATGTAGGCGGTGCTACAGAGTTCTTGAAGTGGTGGCCTAACTACGGCTACACTAGAAG
GACAGTATTTGGTATCTGCGCTCTGCTGAAGCCAGTTACCTTCGGAAAAAGAGTTGGTAGCTCTTGATCC
GGCAAACAAACCACCGCTGGTAGCGGTGGTTTTTTTGTTTGCAAGCAGCAGATTACGCGCAGAAAAAAAG
GATCTCAAGAAGATCCTTTGATCTTTTCTACGGGGTCTGACGCTCAGTGGAACGAAAACTCACGTTAAGG
GATTTTGGTCATGAGATTATCAAAAAGGATCTTCACCTAGATCCTTTTAAATTAAAAATGAAGTTTTAAA
TCAATCTAAAGTATATATGAGTAAACTTGGTCTGACAGTTACCAATGCTTAATCAGTGAGGCACCTATCT
CAGCGATCTGTCTATTTCGTTCATCCATAGTTGCCTGACTCCCCGTCGTGTAGATAACTACGATACGGGA
GGGCTTACCATCTGGCCCCAGTGCTGCAATGATACCGCGAGACCCACGCTCACCGGCTCCAGATTTATCA
GCAATAAACCAGCCAGCCGGAAGGGCCGAGCGCAGAAGTGGTCCTGCAACTTTATCCGCCTCCATCCAGT
CTATTAATTGTTGCCGGGAAGCTAGAGTAAGTAGTTCGCCAGTTAATAGTTTGCGCAACGTTGTTGCCAT
TGCTGCAGGCATCGTGGTGTCACGCTCGTCGTTTGGTATGGCTTCATTCAGCTCCGGTTCCCAACGATCA
AGGCGAGTTACATGATCCCCCATGTTGTGCAAAAAAGCGGTTAGCTCCTTCGGTCCTCCGATCGTTGTCA
GAAGTAAGTTGGCCGCAGTGTTATCACTCATGGTTATGGCAGCACTGCATAATTCTCTTACTGTCATGCC
ATCCGTAAGATGCTTTTCTGTGACTGGTGAGTACTCAACCAAGTCATTCTGAGAATAGTGTATGCGGCGA
CCGAGTTGCTCTTGCCCGGCGTCAACACGGGATAATACCGCGCCACATAGCAGAACTTTAAAAGTGCTCA
TCATTGGAAAACGTTCTTCGGGGCGAAAACTCTCAAGGATCTTACCGCTGTTGAGATCCAGTTCGATGTA
ACCCACTCGTGCACCCAACTGATCTTCAGCATCTTTTACTTTCACCAGCGTTTCTGGGTGAGCAAAAACA
GGAAGGCAAAATGCCGCAAAAAAGGGAATAAGGGCGACACGGAAATGTTGAATACTCATACTCTTCCTTT
TTCAATATTATTGAAGCATTTATCAGGGTTATTGTCTCATGAGCGGATACATATTTGAATGTATTTAGAA
AAATAAACAAATAGGGGTTCCGCGCACATTTCCCCGAAAAGTGCCACCTGACGTCTAAGAAACCATTATT
ATCATGACATTAACCTATAAAAATAGGCGTATCACGAGGCCCTTTCGTCTTCAAGAATTAATTCTATATT
CTAAAAACACAAATGATACTTCTAAAAAAAAAT
